>Addgene plasmid #146131 | pAc5.1B-lambdaN-HA-DmEDC3-D61A_D | depositor full sequence | sequence record 288576 | Full Sequence
CTTCAAGGAATTAATTCTATATTCTAAAAACACAAATGATACTTCTAAAAAAAATCATGAATGGCATCAA
CTCTGAATCAAATCTTTGCAGATGCACCTACTTCTCATTTCCACTGTCACATCATTTTTCCAGATCTCGC
TGCCTGTTATGTGGCCCACAAACCAAGACACGTTTTATGGCCATTAAAGCTGGCTGATCGTCGCCAAACA
CCAAATACATATCAATATGTACATTCGAGAAAGAAGCGATCAAAGAAGCGTCTTCGGGCGAGTAGGAGAA
TGCGGAGGAGAAGGAGAACGAGCTGATCTAGTATCTCTCCACAATCCAATGCCAACTGACCAACTGGCCA
TATTCGGAGCAATTTGAAGCCAATTTCCATCGCCTGGCGATCGCTCCATTCTTGGCTATATGTTTTTCAC
CGTTCCCGGGGCCATTTTCAAAGACTCGTCGGTAAGATAAGATTGTGTCACTCGCTGTCTCTCTTCATTT
GTCGAAGAATGCTGAGGAATTTCGCGATGACGTCGGCGAGTATTTTGAAGAATGAGAATAATTTGTATTT
ATACGAAAATCAGTTAGTGGAATTTTCTACAAAAACATGTTATCTATAGATAATTTTGTTGCAAAATATG
TTGACTATGACAAAGATTGTATGTATATACCTTTAATGTATTCTCATTTTCTTATGTATTTATAATGGCA
ATGATGATACTGATGATATTTTAAGATGATGCCAGACCACAGGCTGATTTCTGCGTCTTTTGCCGAACGC
AGTGCATGTGCGGTTGTTGTTTTTTGGAATAGTTTCAATTTTCGGACTGTCCGCTTTGATTTCAGTTTCT
TGGCTTATTCAAAAAGCAAAGTAAAGCCAAAAAAGCGAGATGGCAATACCAAATGCGGCAAAACGGTAGT
GGAAGGAAAGGGGTGCGGGGCAGCGGAAGGAAGGGTGGGGCGGGGCGTGGCGGGGTCTGTGGCTGGGCGC
GACGTCACCGACGTTGGAGCCACTCCTTTGACCATGTGTGCGTGTGTGTATTATTCGTGTCTCGCCACTC
GCCGGTTGTTTTTTTCTTTTTATCTCGCTCTCTCTAGCGCCATCTCGTACGCATGCTCAACGCACCGCAT
GTTGCCGTGTCCTTTATGCGTCATTTTGGCTCGAAATAGGCAATTATTTAAACAAAGATTAGTCAACGAA
AACGCTAAAATAAATAAGTCTACAATATGGTTACTTATTGCCATGTGTGTGCAGCCAACGATAGCAACAA
AAGCAACAACACAGTGGCTTTCCCTCTTTCACTTTTTGTTTGCAAGCGCGTGCGAGCAAGACGGCACGAC
CGGCAAACGCAATTACGCTGACAAAGAGCAGACGAAGTTTTGGCCGAAAAACATCAAGGCGCCTGATACG
AATGCATTTGCAATAACAATTGCGATATTTAATATTGTTTATGAAGCTGTTTGACTTCAAAACACACAAA
AAAAAAAATAAAACAAATTATTTGAAAGAGAATTAGGAATCGGACAGCTTATCGTTACGGGCTAACAGCA
CACCGAGACGAAATAGCTTACCTGACGTCACAGCCTCTGGAAGAACTGCCGCCAAGCAGAGAGAGAGAGA
AAAAGAGGGAGAGCAGCTTAGACCGCATGTGCTTGTGTGTGAGGCGTCTCTCTCTTCGTCTCCTGTTTGC
GCAAACGCATAGACTGCACTGAGAAAATCGATTACCTATTTTTTATGAATGAATATTTGCACTATTACTA
TTCAAAACTATTAAGATAGCAATCACATTCAATAGCCAAATACTATACCACCTGAGCGATGCAACGAAAT
GATCAATTTGAGCAAAAATGCTGCATATTTAGGACGGCATCATTATAGAAATGCTTCTTGCTGTGTACTT
TTCTCTCGTCTGGCAGCTGTTTCGCCGTTATTGTTAAAACCGGCTTAAGTTAGGTGTGTTTTCTACGACT
AGTGATGCCCCTACTAGAAGATGTGTGTTGCACAAATGTCCCTGAATAACCAATTTGAAGTGCAGATAGC
AGTAAACGTAAGCTAATATGAATATTATTTAACTGTAATGTTTTAATATCGCTGGACATTACTAATAAAC
CCACTATAAACACATGTACATATGTATGTTTTGGCATACAATGAGTAGTTGGGGAAAAAATGTGTAAAAG
CACCGTGACCATCACAGCATAAAGATAACCAGCTGAAGTATCGAATATGAGTAACCCCCAAATTGAATCA
CATGCCGCAACTGATAGGACCCATGGAAGTACACTCTTCATGGCGATATACAAGACACACACAAGCACGA
ACACCCAGTTGCGGAGGAAATTCTCCGTAAATGAAAACCCAATCGGCGAACAATTCATACCCATATATGG
TAAAAGTTTTGAACGCGACTTGAGAGCGGAGAGCATTGCGGCTGATAAGGTTTTAGCGCTAAGCGGGCTT
TATAAAACGGGCTGCGGGACCAGTTTTCATATCACTACCGTTTGAGTTCTTGTGCTGTGTGGATACTCCT
CCCGACACAAAGCCGCTCCATCAGCCAGCAGTCGTCTAATCCAGAGACCCCGGATCGGGGTACCAACATG
GACGCACAAACACGACGACGTGAGCGTCGCGCTGAGAAACAAGCTCAATGGAAAGCTGCAAACGGTGGAT
CTCCTCCACATATGGCTTACCCATACGATGTTCCAGATTACGCTCCTCCAAGCTTGAATTCTATGGGTCC
GACGGATCAAGACTGGATCGGCTGTGCAGTGTCTATAGCCTGCGACGAGGTCCTGGGCGTCTTCCAGGGC
CTGATCAAGCAGATTTCTGCCGAGGAGATCACCATTGTGAGGGCTTTCCGCAATGGCGTGCCGCTGCGAA
AGCAGAACGCCGAGGTGGTCCTCAAGTGCACGGCAATTCGCAGCATCGATCTCATCGAGCCCGCAAAGCA
AGATCTGGATGGGCACACGGCGCCGCCGCCAGTGGTCAACAAGCCCACGCCCGTCAAGCTGCCCCACTTC
TCCAACATCCTGGGCAAGCAGCAGCAGCTCCAACTCCAGCAGCAGCAGCAGCAGCTACAACTCCAGCAGC
AACAGAAACAGCAGTTCCAGGAGCAGGAACGAGAACAGGATCTGCCATCGACGCCGCGGTCAAGGGCCAA
CGACAATGGACGGGTAGCGGCTGGCGGGGCATCGAGTTCTTCGGGCCCACGTGGCACCTTCAATTCGGCG
CTAAGCGATAAGATGCATCAGCTGAAGCTAATCGAGACCAACGGCTCAAATGGCACCCTTAGAACACCAC
AAACATCCCGTGCGTCCAGCGCTCAGCAGCAGCCGCAGATATCAACGACTCCCAACAGCGTGGCCGCCTT
TTTTGGCAACATGATACCGCCGGAGGTCGAGGTGAAACTGGGCTCCTACGTGAGCAACACCCGGGAGAGT
TACTGCAGCAGCAGCGGAGATAGCGGCGAGGCAACTGGTTTGTCGTTGGGCAGCAGCAAACCCATAGATA
TCGTCAGCAACGGAGATGGATTTTACAAGCAGACGGCAGCCTCGAGCTATGGGAATACAAATGGAAATGT
AAGAAGGAATGGCAATGCCAATAACAATGGAAATGGCACCGGAAATGGTTCTTATACCAATGGAAATGGC
AACGGCAACGGGAAGAACAAGCGGAACAGGGTGCGAAGGGAGAGCAGCATGCGGCAGCAACAGGTGCAAC
TGACTTTTGGCAGCGAGGCGGACGATCCGCTGATCCACGAGGATTTCGATTTTGAGGGCAATCTAGCGCT
GTTCGACAAGCAGGCAATTTGGGACGACATCGAGTCGACGACCCAAAAACCAGATGTGGTGCGGCACATT
GTGAACAATCATCATCATAAGCCAGAGCAGAAGTATCGGCACGACGAGAACATCCTGGCCAGCAAACCAC
TACAATTGCGCCAGATCGAAAGCATGTTCGGCGGCAGCCAGGACTTTGTGACGGGCGACGGTCTCATTAT
ACCGACGATTCCGGCTTACGTTCGGAATAAAATCGAGATAAGTGCCGATAAGGCGGGCCTCTCTCTGCAG
AGGCAGATCGACATTTTGGCGCGCGGAGCCAGTGATCTGGCCATTACACTGCTGGGCGGCGCCAGGCGAT
TGACGCCGGCCAACAACCATCAGTGGCCGAAGATTGCCATCATCTGCGATGGCGGCAAAAATATGAGAAC
AATTAACATTGGAGCAGCCACAGGTCGCCAGCTGGCTTCGCATGGGCTTACTGTCCTGCTGTACGTGGAG
CAGGCCAAACTGCTGGAGCAGAACAGCAGCAGCCCAGAGATTTCATTGTTCAAGGCAACCGACAATGTCA
TAGTTCACTCAGTAGACGCCTTACCCACGCCAGATCTTGTGATATTATCAACTAACACCGCTAATTTATC
GGATGCGATCAGGAAATGGCTCAGTGTAAATCGCGCTTCGGTGCTTGCCATAGACCCGCCGCCGTGTGGC
ATTAATGAGGTTGCTATCAAGTACTCAATACTACCCATACTACCATTAAATGGCATATCAACAGCAACAA
CATCATCATCCTCTTCGGCTGCCGCCACACCAACTCCCATTGCTAGCACTTCGGCAGCAGCATCGGCTAC
CAAATCAGCAGCATCAACGAACAATTGTGGCAAATTGTATTTATGTAATCTAGGTATACCGGATAAATTC
TATCGTGATTGTGGCATTAAGTACAAAAGTCCGTATGGACATAAATATGTGATACCGATTCACTCAAAGG
ACTGAGCGGCCGCTCGAGTCTAGAGGGCCCGCGGTTCGAAGGTAAGCCTATCCCTAACCCTCTCCTCGGT
CTCGATTCTACGCGTACCGGTCATCATCACCATCACCATTGAGTTTAAACCCGCTGATCAGCCTCGACTG
TGCCTTCTAAGGCCTGAGCTCGCTGATCAGCCTCGATCGAGGATCCAGACATGATAAGATACATTGATGA
GTTTGGACAAACCACAACTAGAATGCAGTGAAAAAAATGCTTTATTTGTGAAATTTGTGATGCTATTGCT
TTATTTGTAACCATTATAAGCTGCAATAAACAAGTTAACAACAACAATTGCATTCATTTTATGTTTCAGG
TTCAGGGGGAGGTGTGGGAGGTTTTTTAAAGCAAGTAAAACCTCTACAAATGTGGTATGGCTGATTATGA
TCAGTCGACCGATGCCCTTGAGAGCCTTCAACCCAGTCAGCTCCTTCCGGTGGGCGCGGGGCATGACTAT
CGTCGCCGCACTTATGACTGTCTTCTTTATCATGCAACTCGTAGGACAGGTGCCGGCAGCGCTCTGGGTC
ATTTTCGGCGAGGACCGCTTTCGCTGGAGCGCGACGATGATCGGCCTGTCGCTTGCGGTATTCGGAATCT
TGCACGCCCTCGCTCAAGCCTTCGTCACTGGTCCCGCCACCAAACGTTTCGGCGAGAAGCAGGCCATTAT
CGCCGGCATGGCGGCCGACGCGCTGGGCTACGTCTTGCTGGCGTTCGCGACGCGAGGCTGGATGGCCTTC
CCCATTATGATTCTTCTCGCTTCCGGCGGCATCGGGATGCCCGCGTTGCAGGCCATGCTGTCCAGGCAGG
TAGATGACGACCATCAGGGACAGCTTCAAGGATCGCTCGCGGCTCTTACCAGCCAGCAAAAGGCCAGGAA
CCGTAAAAAGGCCGCGTTGCTGGCGTTTTTCCATAGGCTCCGCCCCCCTGACGAGCATCACAAAAATCGA
CGCTCAAGTCAGAGGTGGCGAAACCCGACAGGACTATAAAGATACCAGGCGTTTCCCCCTGGAAGCTCCC
TCGTGCGCTCTCCTGTTCCGACCCTGCCGCTTACCGGATACCTGTCCGCCTTTCTCCCTTCGGGAAGCGT
GGCGCTTTCTCAATGCTCACGCTGTAGGTATCTCAGTTCGGTGTAGGTCGTTCGCTCCAAGCTGGGCTGT
GTGCACGAACCCCCCGTTCAGCCCGACCGCTGCGCCTTATCCGGTAACTATCGTCTTGAGTCCAACCCGG
TAAGACACGACTTATCGCCACTGGCAGCAGCCACTGGTAACAGGATTAGCAGAGCGAGGTATGTAGGCGG
TGCTACAGAGTTCTTGAAGTGGTGGCCTAACTACGGCTACACTAGAAGGACAGTATTTGGTATCTGCGCT
CTGCTGAAGCCAGTTACCTTCGGAAAAAGAGTTGGTAGCTCTTGATCCGGCAAACAAACCACCGCTGGTA
GCGGTGGTTTTTTTGTTTGCAAGCAGCAGATTACGCGCAGAAAAAAAGGATCTCAAGAAGATCCTTTGAT
CTTTTCTACGGGGTCTGACGCTCAGTGGAACGAAAACTCACGTTAAGGGATTTTGGTCATGAGATTATCA
AAAAGGATCTTCACCTAGATCCTTTTAAATTAAAAATGAAGTTTTAAATCAATCTAAAGTATATATGAGT
AAACTTGGTCTGACAGTTACCAATGCTTAATCAGTGAGGCACCTATCTCAGCGATCTGTCTATTTCGTTC
ATCCATAGTTGCCTGACTCCCCGTCGTGTAGATAACTACGATACGGGAGGGCTTACCATCTGGCCCCAGT
GCTGCAATGATACCGCGAGACCCACGCTCACCGGCTCCAGATTTATCAGCAATAAACCAGCCAGCCGGAA
GGGCCGAGCGCAGAAGTGGTCCTGCAACTTTATCCGCCTCCATCCAGTCTATTAATTGTTGCCGGGAAGC
TAGAGTAAGTAGTTCGCCAGTTAATAGTTTGCGCAACGTTGTTGCCATTGCTGCAGGCATCGTGGTGTCA
CGCTCGTCGTTTGGTATGGCTTCATTCAGCTCCGGTTCCCAACGATCAAGGCGAGTTACATGATCCCCCA
TGTTGTGCAAAAAAGCGGTTAGCTCCTTCGGTCCTCCGATCGTTGTCAGAAGTAAGTTGGCCGCAGTGTT
ATCACTCATGGTTATGGCAGCACTGCATAATTCTCTTACTGTCATGCCATCCGTAAGATGCTTTTCTGTG
ACTGGTGAGTACTCAACCAAGTCATTCTGAGAATAGTGTATGCGGCGACCGAGTTGCTCTTGCCCGGCGT
CAACACGGGATAATACCGCGCCACATAGCAGAACTTTAAAAGTGCTCATCATTGGAAAACGTTCTTCGGG
GCGAAAACTCTCAAGGATCTTACCGCTGTTGAGATCCAGTTCGATGTAACCCACTCGTGCACCCAACTGA
TCTTCAGCATCTTTTACTTTCACCAGCGTTTCTGGGTGAGCAAAAACAGGAAGGCAAAATGCCGCAAAAA
AGGGAATAAGGGCGACACGGAAATGTTGAATACTCATACTCTTCCTTTTTCAATATTATTGAAGCATTTA
TCAGGGTTATTGTCTCATGAGCGGATACATATTTGAATGTATTTAGAAAAATAAACAAATAGGGGTTCCG
CGCACATTTCCCCGAAAAGTGCCACCTGACGTCTAAGAAACCATTATTATCATGACATTAACCTATAAAA
ATAGGCGTATCACGAGGCCCTTTCGT
Features (pLannotate 1.2.2; 11 found; start..end, strand, type, name):
     56..2568    +  promoter       Ac5 promoter: Drosophila melanogaster actin 5C promoter
   2588..2653    +  CDS            N (fragment): REGN_LAMBD - Experimental evidence at protein level: Swiss-Prot protein existence level 1. Plays a role as a transcriptional antitermination factor that allows the virus to initiate its lytic phase. Activates expression of the delayed viral early genes by modifying host RNA polymerase (RNAP) into a form that is resistant to termination signals. This antitermination function requires the host NusA protein which serves to stabilize the interaction between antitermination protein N and host RNA polymerase. From Escherichia phage lambda (Bacteriophage lambda).
   2678..2704    +  CDS            3xHA (fragment): three tandem HA epitope tags
   2723..4762    +  CDS            Edc3: EDC3_DROME - Experimental evidence at protein level: Swiss-Prot protein existence level 1. In the process of mRNA degradation, may play a role in mRNA decapping. From Drosophila melanogaster (Fruit fly).
   4801..4842    +  CDS            V5 tag: epitope tag from simian virus 5
   4942..5076    -  polyA_signal   SV40 poly(A) signal: SV40 polyadenylation signal
   5099..5183    -  CDS            large T antigen (fragment): large T antigen from SV40 (simian virus 40)
   5184..5654    +  CDS            TcR (fragment): tetracycline efflux protein; tet; confers resistance to tetracycline
   5698..6286    -  rep_origin     ori: high-copy-number ColE1/pMB1/pBR322/pUC origin of replication
   6457..7317    -  CDS            AmpR: β-lactamase; bla; confers resistance to ampicillin, carbenicillin, and related antibiotics
   7318..7422    -  promoter       AmpR promoter: bla
