[The description below was written by a language model from this plasmid's Addgene catalogue record and pLannotate feature annotations shown in this document.]
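Description:
pAc5.1B-lambdaN-HA-DmEDC3-D61A_D is an insect-cell expression plasmid of about 7.5 kb for producing a tagged, mutant form of the Drosophila melanogaster decapping enhancer EDC3 (Edc3/CG6311, also called LSm16). The catalogue lists the backbone as unknown, although the name and annotated features point to a pAc5.1-type vector. It is propagated in E. coli through a ColE1/pUC-family origin and selected with ampicillin via the bla gene and its own promoter. The record lists it as low copy despite the origin's high-copy annotation. Short fragments annotated as tetracycline resistance and SV40 large T antigen appear to be non-functional backbone remnants. No selectable marker for insect cells is annotated.

Expression is driven by the constitutive Drosophila actin 5C (Ac5) promoter. Downstream lies a short fragment of the bacteriophage lambda N protein, followed by an HA epitope (annotated as a partial 3xHA match, of a length consistent with a single copy), and then the Edc3 coding sequence. A V5 tag sequence follows the insert, but the record does not show whether it is in frame and translated. An SV40 polyadenylation signal terminates the transcription unit.

The lambda N peptide binds boxB RNA hairpins, so fusions of this kind are generally used in tethering assays that recruit a protein to a boxB-containing reporter mRNA, while HA allows detection or immunoprecipitation. The record itself states only insect expression as the purpose. The insert carries the D61A substitution named in the construct. Relative to the UniProt reference, it also carries a silent A456G change and the substitutions N162T, K221E and D418G. The depositor sequence may be theoretical or only partly verified.
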