Addgene plasmid #146131: pAc5.1B-lambdaN-HA-DmEDC3-D61A_D
Purpose: Insect Expression of DmEDC3-D61A
Depositing lab: Elisa Izaurralde. Depositing organization: Max Planck Institute for Developmental Biology. Publication: Similar modes of interaction enable Trailer Hitch and EDC3 to associate with DCP1 and Me31B in distinct protein complexes. Tritschler F, Eulalio A, Helms S, Schmidt S, Coles M, Weichenrieder O, Izaurralde E, Truffault V. Mol Cell Biol. 2008 Nov . 28(21):6695-708. 10.1128/MCB.00759-08 PubMed 18765641.
Backbone
  Vector backbone: Unknown
  Vector type: Insect Expression
Growth in bacteria
  Bacterial resistance: Ampicillin, 100 μg/mL
  Growth temperature: 37°C
  Growth strain: DH5alpha
  Copy number: Low Copy
Gene/Insert
  Gene/Insert name: DmEDC3-D61A
  Species: D. melanogaster (fly)
  Mutation: one silent mutation A456G and three mutations N162T, K221E and D418G compared to the sequence given by Uni Prot: Q9VVI2
  Entrez Gene: Edc3 (a.k.a. CG6311, DmEDC3, Dmel\CG6311, EDC3, LSm16)
  Cloning method: Unknown
Terms and licenses: Academic/Nonprofit Terms; Industry Terms: Not Available to Industry
Depositor comments: Plasmids from this collection were made available to the research community and donated after the lab closed. Please note that the sequence provided by the depositing laboratory may be theoretical/predicted or based on Sanger sequencing results. There may be discrepancies between sequencing results obtained by Addgene and the depositor sequence. If an Addgene verified sequence is not available, please contact before placing your order to request that our lab fully sequence the plasmid.
How to cite: pAc5.1B-lambdaN-HA-DmEDC3-D61A_D was a gift from Elisa Izaurralde (Addgene plasmid # 146131 ; http://n2t.net/addgene:146131 ; RRID:Addgene_146131)
